>Addgene plasmid #153446 | pET28a-Coh-ddFLN4-ELP-HIS-ybbr | addgene full sequence | sequence record 306487 | Addgene NGS Result
TAATACGACTCACTATAGGGGAATTGTGAGCGGATAACAATTCCCCTGTAGAAATAATTTTGTTTAACTT
TAAGAAGGAGATATACATATGGCTGACGGTGCAGCTAAGCTTAGTATGGACCAAAAATTCGCTGAGCCTG
GTGAAACGGTGGAGATCGCACTGAATTTGGAGAACTTTGACGCCAGCTGGACGGGTTTAGAGTTTTTGGT
CAACTACGACCCAAAACTGGAGGTCGCGCTTGATGGAGCTGGAGATATTGATTATTCCTATGGCGACGCC
ATTGGCGCTATGGGTAAGAAAATCAGCGTCGGAGGGGCGATCTCCAAGGACTTGACCGCTGATGGTCTTA
AAGGGTTTGCCTTTGCCTGGGGTACTGCCACGGCAATCTCAGGCAACGGGCAATTAGGTGTGTTTAAGTT
TACCGTTCCAGCGGATGCTCAACCGGGGGATGAGTTTCCTGTTAATTTAACTGTGAACGTCGGGTCGTTT
ATTGACGCCAACAAGGAAAACATCCCGTTTGAAACCGTAAATGGCTGGATCAAAATTAAGGAAGAGGGCT
CCGGTTCTGGATCCGGTTCTGCTGACCCGGAAAAATCTTACGCTGAAGGTCCGGGTCTGGACGGTGGTGA
ATGCTTCCAGCCGTCTAAATTCAAAATCCACGCTGTTGACCCGGACGGTGTTCACCGTACCGACGGTGGT
GACGGTTTCGTTGTTACCATCGAAGGTCCGGCTCCGGTTGACCCGGTTATGGTTGACAACGGTGACGGTA
CCTACGACGTTGAATTCGAACCGAAAGAAGCTGGTGACTACGTTATCAACCTGACCCTGGACGGTGACAA
CGTTAACGGTTTCCCGAAAACCGTTACCGTTAAACCGGCTCCGGGCTCCGGTTCTGGTTCCCACGGCGTG
GGTGTTCCAGGTATGGGTGTGCCTGGTGTTGGTGTTCCTGGCGTTGGCGTGCCAGGTGTGGGAGTACCAG
GCGTAGGCGTTCCCGGTGTAGGCGTGCCTGGCGTCGGTGTACCCGGTGTCGGAGTCCCTGGTGAAGGTGT
GCCAGGCGAAGGTGTGCCGGGCGTGGGTGTTCCAGGTATGGGTGTGCCTGGTGTTGGTGTTCCTGGCGTT
GGCGTGCCAGGTGTGGGAGTACCAGGCGTAGGCGTTCCCGGTGTAGGCGTGCCTGGCGTCGGTGTACCCG
GTGTCGGAGTCCCTGGTGAAGGTGTGCCAGGCGAAGGTGTGCCGGGCGTGGGTGTTCCAGGTATGGGTGT
GCCTGGTGTTGGTGTTCCTGGCGTTGGCGTGCCAGGTGTGGGAGTACCAGGCGTAGGCGTTCCCGGTGTA
GGCGTGCCTGGCGTCGGTGTACCCGGTGTCGGAGTCCCTGGTGAAGGTGTGCCAGGCGAAGGTGTGCCGG
GCTGGCGCGGTCATCATCATCACCATCATGGTAGCGACTCTCTGGAATTCATCGCTTCTAAACTGGCTTA
ACTCGAGTAAGATCCGGCTGCTAACAAAGCCCGAAAGGAAGCTGAGTTGGCTGCTGCCACCGCTGAGCAA
TAACTAGCATAACCCCTTGGGGCCTCTAAACGGGTCTTGAGGGGTTTTTTGCTGAAAGGAGGAACTATAT
CCGGATTGGCGAATGGG
[124 nt withheld, positions 1628-1751]
C
[91 nt withheld, positions 1753-1843]
A
[49 nt withheld, positions 1845-1893]
CCTTTGACGTTGGAGTCCACGTTCTTT
[37 nt withheld, positions 1921-1957]
ACCCTATCTCGGTCTATTCTTTTGATTTATAAGGGATTTTGCCGATTTCGGCCTATTGGTTAAAAAATGA
GCTGATTTAACAAAAATTTAACGCGAATTTTAACAAAATATTAACGCTTACAATTTAGGTGGCACTTTTC
GGGGAAATGTGCGCGGAACCCCTATTTGTTTATTTTTCTAAATACATTCAAATATGTATCCGCTCATGAA
TTAATTCTTAGAAAAACTCATCGAGCATCAAATGAAACTGCAATTTATTCATATCAGGATTATCAATACC
ATATTTTTGAAAAAGCCGTTTCTGTAATGAAGGAGAAAACTCACCGAGGCAGTTCCATAGGATGGCAAGA
TCCTGGTATCGGTCTGCGATTCCGACTCGTCCAACATCAATACAACCTATTAATTTCCCCTCGTCAAAAA
TAAGGTTATCAAGTGAGAAATCACCATGAGTGACGACTGAATCCGGTGAGAATGGCAAAAGTTTATGCAT
TTCTTTCCAGACTTGTTCAACAGGCCAGCCATTACGCTCGTCATCAAAATCACTCGCATCAACCAAACCG
TTATTCATTCGTGATTGCGCCTGAGCGAGACGAAATACGCGATCGCTGTTAAAAGGACAATTACAAACAG
GAATCGAATGCAACCGGCGCAGGAACACTGCCAGCGCATCAACAATATTTTCACCTGAATCAGGATATTC
TTCTAATACCTGGAATGCTGTTTTCCCGGGGATCGCAGTGGTGAGTAACCATGCATCATCAGGAGTACGG
ATAAAATGCTTGATGGTCGGAAGAGGCATAAATTCCGTCAGCCAGTTTAGTCTGACCATCTCATCTGTAA
CATCATTGGCAACGCTACCTTTGCCATGTTTCAGAAACAACTCTGGCGCATCGGGCTTCCCATACAATCG
ATAGATTGTCGCACCTGATTGCCCGACATTATCGCGAGCCCATTTATACCCATATAAATCAGCATCCATG
TTGGAATTTAATCGCGGCCTAGAGCAAGACGTTTCCCGTTGAATATGGCTCATAACACCCCTTGTATTAC
TGTTTATGTAAGCAGACAGTTTTATTGTTCATGACCAAAATCCCTTAACGTGAGTTTTCGTTCCACTGAG
CGTCAGACCCCGTAGAAAAGATCAAAGGATCTTCTTGAGATCCTTTTTTTCTGCGCGTAATCTGCTGCTT
GCAAACAAAAAAACCACCGCTACCAGCGGTGGTTTGTTTGCCGGATCAAGAGCTACCAACTCTTTTTCCG
AAGGTAACTGGCTTCAGCAGAGCGCAGATACCAAATACTGTCCTTCTAGTGTAGCCGTAGTTAGGCCACC
ACTTCAAGAACTCTGTAGCACCGCCTACATACCTCGCTCTGCTAATCCTGTTACCAGTGGCTGCTGCCAG
TGGCGATAAGTCGTGTCTTACCGGGTTGGACTCAAGACGATAGTTACCGGATAAGGCGCAGCGGTCGGGC
TGAACGGGGGGTTCGTGCACACAGCCCAGCTTGGAGCGAACGACCTACACCGAACTGAGATACCTACAGC
GTGAGCTATGAGAAAGCGCCACGCTTCCCGAAGGGAGAAAGGCGGACAGGTATCCGGTAAGCGGCAGGGT
CGGAACAGGAGAGCGCACGAGGGAGCTTCCAGGGGGAAACGCCTGGTATCTTTATAGTCCTGTCGGGTTT
CGCCACCTCTGACTTGAGCGTCGATTTTTGTGATGCTCGTCAGGGGGGCGGAGCCTATGGAAAAACGCCA
GCAACGCGGCCTTTTTACGGTTCCTGGCCTTTTGCTGGCCTTTTGCTCACATGTTCTTTCCTGCGTTATC
CCCTGATTCTGTGGATAACCGTATTACCGCCTTTGAGTGAGCTGATACCGCTCGCCGCAGCCGAACGACC
GAGCGCAGCGAGTCAGTGAGCGAGGAAGCGGAAGAGCGCCTGATGCGGTATTTTCTCCTTACGCATCTGT
GCGGTATTTCACACCGCAATGGTGCACTCTCAGTACAATCTGCTCTGATGCCGCATAGTTAAGCCAGTAT
ACACTCCGCTATCGCTACGTGACTGGGTCATGGCTGCGCCCCGACACCCGCCAACACCCGCTGACGCGCC
CTGACGGGCTTGTCTGCTCCCGGCATCCGCTTACAGACAAGCTGTGACCGTCTCCGGGAGCTGCATGTGT
CAGAGGTTTTCACCGTCATCACCGAAACGCGCGAGGCAGCTGCGGTAAAGCTCATCAGCGTGGTCGTGAA
GCGATTCACAGATGTCTGCCTGTTCATCCGCGTCCAGCTCGTTGAGTTTCTCCAGAAGCGTTAATGTCTG
GCTTCTGATAAAGCGGGCCATGTTAAGGGCGGTTTTTTCCTGTTTGGTCACTGATGCCTCCGTGTAAGGG
GGATTTCTGTTCATGGGGGTAATGATACCGATGAAACGAGAGAGGATGCTCACGATACGGGTTACTGATG
ATGAACATGCCCGGTTACTGGAACGTTGTGAGGGTAAACAACTGGCGGTATGGATGCGGCGGGACCAGAG
AAAAATCACTCAGGGTCAATGCCAGCGCTTCGTTAATACAGATGTAGGTGTTCCACAGGGTAGCCAGCAG
CATCCTGCGATGCAGATCCGGAACATAATGGTGCAGGGCGCTGACTTCCGCGTTTCCAGACTTTACGAAA
CACGGAAACCGAAGACCATTCATGTTGTTGCTCAGGTCGCAGACGTTTTGCAGCAGCAGTCGCTTCACGT
TCGCTCGCGTATCGGTGATTCATTCTGCTAACCAGTAAGGCAACCCCGCCAGCCTAGCCGGGTCCTCAAC
GACAGGAGCACGATCATGCGCACCCGTGGGGCCGCCATGCCGGCGATAATGGCCTGCTTCTCGCCGAAAC
GTTTGGTGGCGGGACCAGTGACGAAGGCTTGAGCGAGGGCGTGCAAGATTCCGAATACCGCAAGCGACAG
GCCGATCATCGTCGCGCTCCAGCGAAAGCGGTCCTCGCCGAAAATGACCCAGAGCGCTGCCGGCACCTGT
CCTACGAGTTGCATGATAAAGAAGACAGTCATAAGTGCGGCGACGATAGTCATGCCCCGCGCCCACCGGA
AGGAGCTGACTGGGTTGAAGGCTCTCAAGGGCATCGGTCGAGATCCCGGTGCCTAATGAGTGAGCTAACT
TACATTAATTGCGTTGCGCTCACTGCCCGCTTTCCAGTCGGGAAACCTGTCGTGCCAGCTGCATTAATGA
ATCGGCCAACGCGCGGGGAGAGGCGGTTTGCGTATTGGGCGCCAGGGTGGTTTTTCTTTTCACCAGTGAG
ACGGGCAACAGCTGATTGCCCTTCACCGCCTGGCCCTGAGAGAGTTGCAGCAAGCGGTCCACGCTGGTTT
GCCCCAGCAGGCGAAAATCCTGTTTGATGGTGGTTAACGGCGGGATATAACATGAGCTGTCTTCGGTATC
GTCGTATCCCACTACCGAGATATCCGCACCAACGCGCAGCCCGGACTCGGTAATGGCGCGCATTGCGCCC
AGCGCCATCTGATCGTTGGCAACCAGCATCGCAGTGGGAACGATGCCCTCATTCAGCATTTGCATGGTTT
GTTGAAAACCGGACATGGCACTCCAGTCGCCTTCCCGTTCCGCTATCGGCTGAATTTGATTGCGAGTGAG
ATATTTATGCCAGCCAGCCAGACGCAGACGCGCCGAGACAGAACTTAATGGGCCCGCTAACAGCGCGATT
TGCTGGTGACCCAATGCGACCAGATGCTCCACGCCCAGTCGCGTACCGTCTTCATGGGAGAAAATAATAC
TGTTGATGGGTGTCTGGTCAGAGACATCAAGAAATAACGCCGGAACATTAGTGCAGGCAGCTTCCACAGC
AATGGCATCCTGGTCATCCAGCGGATAGTTAATGATCAGCCCACTGACGCGTTGCGCGAGAAGATTGTGC
ACCGCCGCTTTACAGGCTTCGACGCCGCTTCGTTCTACCATCGACACCACCACGCTGGCACCCAGTTGAT
CGGCGCGAGATTTAATCGCCGCGACAATTTGCGACGGCGCGTGCAGGGCCAGACTGGAGGTGGCAACGCC
AATCAGCAACGACTGTTTGCCCGCCAGTTGTTGTGCCACGCGGTTGGGAATGTAATTCAGCTCCGCCATC
GCCGCTTCCACTTTTTCCCGCGTTTTCGCAGAAACGTGGCTGGCCTGGTTCACCACGCGGGAAACGGTCT
GATAAGAGACACCGGCATACTCTGCGACATCGTATAACGTTACTGGTTTCACATTCACCACCCTGAATTG
ACTCTCTTCCGGGCGCTATCATGCCATACCGCGAAAGGTTTTGCGCCATTCGATGGTGTCCGGGATCTCG
ACGCTCTCCCTTATGCGACTCCTGCATTAGGAAGCAGCCCAGTAGTAGGTTGAGGCCGTTGAGCACCGCC
GCCGCAAGGAATGGTGCATGCAAGGAGATGGCGCCCAACAGTCCCCCGGCCACGGGGCCTGCCACCATAC
CCACGCCGAAACAAGCGCTCATGAGCCCGAAGTGGCGAGCCCGATCTTCCCCATCGGTGATGTCGGCGAT
ATAGGCGCCAGCAACCGCACCTGTGGCGCCGGTGATGCCGGCCACGATGCGTCCGGCGTAGAGGATCGAG
ATCTCGATCCCGCGAAAT
Features (pLannotate 1.2.2; 19 found; start..end, strand, type, name):
      1..19      +  promoter       T7 promoter: promoter for bacteriophage T7 RNA polymerase
     20..44      +  protein_bind   lac operator: The lac repressor binds to the lac operator to inhibit transcription in E. coli. This inhibition can be relieved by adding lactose or isopropyl-β-D-thiogalactopyranoside (IPTG). lac repressor encoded by lacI
     59..81      +  RBS            RBS: efficient ribosome binding site from bacteriophage T7 gene 10 (Olins and Rangwala, 1989)
    122..142     -  polyA_signal   hGH poly(A) signal (fragment): human growth hormone polyadenylation signal
    440..883     +  CDS            abpC (fragment): GELA_DICDI - Experimental evidence at protein level: Swiss-Prot protein existence level 1. F-actin cross-linking protein. From Dictyostelium discoideum (Slime mold).
   1487..1536    +  CDS            SET1 (fragment): solubility-enhancement tag derived from T7 phage gene 10B
   1544..1591    +  terminator     T7 terminator: transcription terminator for bacteriophage T7 RNA polymerase
   1628..2056    +  rep_origin     f1 ori (sequence partly withheld): f1 bacteriophage origin of replication; arrow indicates direction of (+) strand synthesis
   2109..2166    +  promoter       AmpR promoter (fragment): bla
   2175..2990    -  CDS            KanR: aminoglycoside phosphotransferase; aph(3')-Ia; confers resistance to kanamycin in bacteria or G418 (Geneticin®) in eukaryotes
   3112..3700    +  rep_origin     ori: high-copy-number ColE1/pMB1/pBR322/pUC origin of replication
   3886..4025    -  misc_feature   bom: basis of mobility region from pBR322
   4127..4318    -  CDS            rop: Rop protein, which maintains plasmids at low copy number; rop
   4335..4715    +  CDS            YPB1_ECOLX: Protein predicted: Swiss-Prot protein existence level 4. From Escherichia coli.
   4787..5078    -  CDS            TcR (fragment): tetracycline efflux protein; tet; confers resistance to tetracycline
   5093..5114    -  protein_bind   CAP binding site: CAP binding activates transcription in the presence of cAMP. E. coli catabolite activator protein
   5127..6209    -  CDS            lacI: lac repressor; lacI; The lac repressor binds to the lac operator to inhibit transcription in E. coli. This inhibition can be relieved by adding lactose or isopropyl-β-D-thiogalactopyranoside (IPTG).
   6210..6287    -  promoter       lacI promoter: lacI
   6295..6574    -  CDS            TcR (fragment): tetracycline efflux protein; tet; confers resistance to tetracycline
