[The description below was written by a language model from this plasmid's Addgene catalogue record and pLannotate feature annotations shown in this document.]
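Description:
pET28a-Coh-ddFLN4-ELP-HIS-ybbr is a bacterial expression plasmid built on the pET28a backbone (about 6.6 kb in total) for producing a multi-domain fusion protein in E. coli. It is selected with kanamycin through the aph(3')-Ia KanR gene. Replication relies on a ColE1/pBR322-type origin accompanied by the bom region and rop, consistent with the low copy number listed in the record. An f1 origin is also present. Short annotated fragments of a tetracycline resistance gene, an AmpR promoter, an hGH polyadenylation signal and a T7 gene 10B-derived solubility tag appear to be backbone remnants or chance similarity matches rather than functional parts.

Expression is driven by a T7 promoter followed by a lac operator and the T7 gene 10 ribosome binding site, and it ends at the T7 terminator. The plasmid-encoded lacI repressor keeps transcription off until induction with IPTG in a host that supplies T7 RNA polymerase. The 1380 bp insert, assembled by Gibson cloning, encodes wild-type cohesin E from Ruminococcus champanellensis. C-terminal to it are the ddFLN4 domain, a 3xELP linker, a 6xHis tag and a ybbR tag. The feature table detects ddFLN4 as a fragment of the Dictyostelium discoideum F-actin cross-linking protein, but it does not separately annotate the cohesin, ELP, His or ybbR segments.

The construct was designed for atomic force microscopy measurements. In such experiments, ddFLN4 generally serves as a fingerprint domain whose characteristic unfolding identifies genuine single-molecule events, and the elastin-like polypeptide acts as a flexible spacer. The His tag allows affinity purification, and the ybbR tag permits site-specific covalent attachment to a surface or cantilever.
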