Addgene plasmid #153446: pET28a-Coh-ddFLN4-ELP-HIS-ybbr
Purpose: E. coli expression of Rc. CohE wild-type construct containing ybbr tag, ELP linker and ddFLN4 fingerprint domain. This construct was designed for AFM measurements.
Depositing lab: Michael Nash. Depositing organization: University of Basel. Publication: High force catch bond mechanism of bacterial adhesion in the human gut. Liu Z, Liu H, Vera AM, Bernardi RC, Tinnefeld P, Nash MA. Nat Commun. 2020 Aug 28;11(1):4321. doi: 10.1038/s41467-020-18063-x. PubMed 32859904.
Backbone
  Vector backbone: pET28a
  Backbone size w/o insert (bp): 5219
  Total vector size (bp): 6599
  Vector type: Bacterial Expression
Growth in bacteria
  Bacterial resistance: Kanamycin, 50 μg/mL
  Growth temperature: 37°C
  Growth strain: DH5alpha
  Copy number: Low Copy
Gene/Insert
  Gene/Insert name: Rc.CohE (alt name: Ruminococcus champanellensis cohesin E)
  Species: Ruminococcus champanellensis
  Insert size (bp): 1380
  Promoter: T7 promoter
  Tag / fusion protein: ddFLN4 fingerprint domain (C terminal on insert); 3xELP linker (C terminal on insert); 6xHis (C terminal on insert); ybbr tag (C terminal on insert)
  Cloning method: Gibson Cloning
  Sequencing primers: 5′ T7 forward primer; 3′ T7 reverse primer
Terms and licenses: Academic/Nonprofit Terms; Industry Terms: Not Available to Industry
Depositor comments: Please visit https://www.biorxiv.org/content/10.1101/2020.01.21.913590v1 for bioRxiv preprint.
How to cite: pET28a-Coh-ddFLN4-ELP-HIS-ybbr was a gift from Michael Nash (Addgene plasmid # 153446 ; http://n2t.net/addgene:153446 ; RRID:Addgene_153446)
